Addgene plasmid #240666: pG20_TEV_MYC_FR
Purpose: (Empty Backbone) Expression plasmid for TEV-MYC-tagged proteins with FAST-Red transgenic seed selection
Depositing lab: Hans-Henning Kunz. Depositing organization: Ludwig-Maximilians-Universitaet Muenchen (LMU). Publication: Catch & Release-rapid cost-effective protein purification from plants using a DIY GFP-Trap-protease approach. Schwartz S, Engstler C, Muhlbauer S, Windenbach E, Wunder T, Kunz HH, Brandt B. Plant J. 2025 Nov;124(3):e70544. doi: 10.1111/tpj.70544. PubMed 41222448.
Backbone
  Vector backbone: pGreen2.0
  Backbone size (bp): 7172
  Vector type: Plant Expression
  Selectable markers: FAST-Red
  Tag / fusion protein: TEV-MYC (C terminal on backbone)
Growth in bacteria
  Bacterial resistance: Kanamycin, 50 μg/mL
  Growth temperature: 37°C
  Growth strain: DH5alpha
  Copy number: High Copy
Gene/Insert
  Gene/Insert name: None
  Tag / fusion protein: TEV-MYC (C terminal on backbone)
Terms and licenses: Academic/Nonprofit Terms; Industry Terms: Not Available to Industry
How to cite: pG20_TEV_MYC_FR was a gift from Hans-Henning Kunz (Addgene plasmid # 240666 ; http://n2t.net/addgene:240666 ; RRID:Addgene_240666)
