[The description below was written by a language model from this plasmid's Addgene catalogue record and pLannotate feature annotations shown in this document.]
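Description:
pG20_TEV_MYC_FR is an empty plant expression backbone of 7,172 bp built on the pGreen2.0 binary vector system. It is designed to express proteins carrying a C-terminal TEV protease site and MYC epitope tag in plants. It is propagated in E. coli through a high-copy ColE1/pUC-type origin with kanamycin selection (aph(3')-Ia). It also carries the pSa origin characteristic of pGreen vectors, which supports replication in Agrobacterium, generally with replication functions supplied from a helper plasmid. Nopaline-type left and right T-DNA border repeats delimit the region transferred into the plant genome.

Two functional units lie between the borders. The first is the FAST-Red marker, an oleosin coding sequence fused in frame to TagRFP. This fusion targets red fluorescence to seed oil bodies, so transgenic seeds can be picked visually rather than by antibiotic or herbicide selection. The second is the cloning and expression site. It is occupied by a bacterial cassette in which a lac promoter/operator drives mRFP1, followed by the rrnB T1 and T7Te terminators. This arrangement is consistent with a visual dropout placeholder that a gene of interest would replace, giving colour-based screening of colonies, although the record does not describe the cloning method. Immediately downstream are an annotated Myc tag sequence and the Arabidopsis HSP18.2 terminator. The TEV site named in the catalogue entry is not separately annotated. No plant promoter for the expression cassette or the seed marker is annotated either, apart from a short NOS promoter fragment, so the record does not state which promoter drives the inserted gene. The associated work concerns rapid protein purification from plants, where a TEV site allows proteolytic release of captured protein.
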