Features (pLannotate 1.2.2; 18 found; start..end, strand, type, name):
     63..498     +  rep_origin     pSa ori: origin of replication from bacterial plasmid pSa
    625..647     +  misc_feature   LB T-DNA repeat: left border repeat from nopaline C58 T-DNA (truncated)
   1100..1792    -  CDS            TagRFP: TagRFP is a basic (constitutively fluorescent) red fluorescent protein published in 2007, derived from Entacmaea quadricolor. It has very low acid sensitivity.
   1793..2509    -  CDS            OLEO2_BRANA: Experimental evidence at protein level: Swiss-Prot protein existence level 1. May have a structural role to stabilize the lipid body during desiccation of the seed by preventing coalescence of the oil. Probably interacts with both lipid and phospholipid moieties of lipid bodies. May also provide recognition signals for specific lipase anchorage in lipolysis during seedling growth. From Brassica napus (Rape).
   3670..3757    +  CDS            lacI (fragment): lac repressor; lacI; The lac repressor binds to the lac operator to inhibit transcription in E. coli. This inhibition can be relieved by adding lactose or isopropyl-β-D-thiogalactopyranoside (IPTG).
   3770..3791    +  protein_bind   CAP binding site: CAP binding activates transcription in the presence of cAMP. E. coli catabolite activator protein
   3806..3836    +  promoter       lac promoter: promoter for the E. coli lac operon
   3844..3860    +  protein_bind   lac operator: The lac repressor binds to the lac operator to inhibit transcription in E. coli. This inhibition can be relieved by adding lactose or isopropyl-β-D-thiogalactopyranoside (IPTG). lac repressor encoded by lacI
   3896..4570    +  CDS            mRFP1: mRFP1 is a basic (constitutively fluorescent) red fluorescent protein published in 2002, derived from Discosoma sp.. It is reported to be a somewhat slowly-maturing monomer with low acid sensitivity.
   4618..4689    +  terminator     rrnB T1 terminator: transcription terminator T1 from the E. coli rrnB gene
   4705..4732    +  terminator     T7Te terminator: phage T7 early transcription terminator
   4802..4831    +  CDS            3xMyc (fragment): 3 tandem Myc epitope tags
   4842..5090    +  terminator     HSP terminator: efficient transcription terminator from the Arabidopsis thaliana heat shock protein 18.2 gene (Nagaya et al., 2010)
   5101..5131    -  promoter       NOS promoter (fragment): nopaline synthase promoter
   5255..5279    +  misc_feature   RB T-DNA repeat: right border repeat from nopaline C58 T-DNA
   5370..5958    -  rep_origin     ori: high-copy-number ColE1/pMB1/pBR322/pUC origin of replication
   6129..6944    -  CDS            KanR: aminoglycoside phosphotransferase; aph(3')-Ia; confers resistance to kanamycin in bacteria or G418 (Geneticin®) in eukaryotes
   7129..58      +  CDS            TRA2_ECOLX (fragment) (across the origin): Protein predicted: Swiss-Prot protein existence level 4. Required for transposition of transposon Tn903. From Escherichia coli.
>Addgene plasmid #240666 | pG20_TEV_MYC_FR | addgene full sequence | sequence record 482860 | Addgene NGS Result
AGCTCTCATCAACCGTGGCTCCCTCACTTTCTGGCTGGATGATGGGGCGATTCAGGCGATCCCCATCCAA
CAGCCCGCCGTCGAGCGGGCTTTTTTATCCCCGGAAGCCTGTGGATAGAGGGTAGTTATCCACGTGAAAC
CGCTAATGCCCCGCAAAGCCTTGATTCACGGGGCTTTCCGGCCCGCTCCAAAAACTATCCACGTGAAATC
GCTAATCAGGGTACGTGAAATCGCTAATCGGAGTACGTGAAATCGCTAATAAGGTCACGTGAAATCGCTA
ATCAAAAAGGCACGTGAGAACGCTAATAGCCCTTTCAGATCAACAGCTTGCAAACACCCCTCGCTCCGGC
AAGTAGTTACAGCAAGTAGTATGTTCAATTAGCTTTTCAATTATGAATATATATATCAATTATTGGTCGC
CCTTGGCTTGTGGACAATGCGCTACGCGCACCGGCTCCGCCCGTGGACAACCGCAAGCGGTTGCCCACCG
TCGAGCGCCTTTGCCCACAACCCGGCGGCCGGCCGCAACAGATCGTTTTATAAATTTTTTTTTTTGAAAA
AGAAAAAGCCCGAAAGGCGGCAACCTCTCGGGCTTCTGGATTTCCGATCCCCGGAATTAGATCTTGGCAG
GATATATTGTGGTGTAACGTTATCACTAAATGGAGCAACCTACTGTTTTTGAAGTTTGGGTTGCCATGTA
ATCACTTGCAATAAATATATGTACTAATGACTGCATCGGCTTGCGTGTCTAAATTTGTAGCTTATTGAAA
ACTTTTTGTGGTTAAAGACGAATCCAGTTAACTAACATAAGTTTAACAAAACAAGACCTTTTCCATATAT
AGACCACCGTTACCAACTTACAAAGAAGCCAAATAAAGTACAACACAACACTTGCAAGTTACAAAAAGAG
AGGAAAAAAAACATGGTACCATTTGACAACATATAGAAACACACATAAACATTACTTATAACAAAAAGAT
TCAAACTCGGCTTTTATTATCTCCCCCTGATCAAATTCTAAACACTTTATTCCTCATAAACTAACTCCCC
GACATTGGAGTTATTGGACTATGACGATGACATCAGTGGGGTAAGCTCACTTGTGCCCCAGTTTGCTAGG
GAGGTCGCAGTATCTGGCCACAGCCACCTCGTGCTGCTCGACGTAGGTTTCTTTGTCGGCCTCCTTGATT
CTTTCCAGTCTGTGGTCCACATAGTAGACGCCGGGCATCTTGAGGTTCTTAGCGGGTTTCTTGGATCTGT
ATGTGGTCTTGAAGTTGCAGATCAGGTGGCCCCCGCCCACGAGCTTCAGGGCCATGTCGCTTCTGCCTTC
CAGGCCGCCGTCAGCGGGGTACAGCATCTCGGTGTTGGCCTCCCAGCCGAGTGTTTTCTTCTGCATCACA
GGGCCGTTGGATGGGAAGTTCACCCCTCTGATCTTGACGTTGTAGATGAGGCAGCCGTCCTGGAGGCTGG
TGTCCTGGGTAGCGGTCAGCACGCCCCCATCTTCGTATGTGGTGACTCTCTCCCATGTGAAGCCCTCAGG
GAAGGACTGCTTAAAGAAGTCGGGGATGCCCTGGGTGTGGTTGATGAAGGTTCTGCTGCCGTACATGAAG
CTGGTAGCCAGGATGTCGAAGGCGAAGGGGAGAGGGCCGCCCTCGACCACCTTGATTCTCATGGTCTGGG
TGCCCTCGTAGGGCTTGCCTTCGCCCTCGGATGTGCACTTGAAGTGGTGGTTGTTCACGGTGCCCTCCAT
GTACAGCTTCATGTGCATGTTCTCCTTAATCAGCTCGCTCATAGTAGTGTGCTGGCCACCACGAGTACGG
TCACGGTCATGTTCCCCACCAGTATGTTGCTGTCCGTAGTACTGAGCTCTGTCTTTCAGATCCTGAGCTT
TGCTTCCCAACTTCATCCTTGCACTGTCCAACTTGTCTGATCCCTGTGGGTGCTCTCCCGTTGCGTACCT
ATTCACAATCAATAGGTATCATACCAAGCATTTTACCTATATAGATGATATACACAGACACATTCAAGCT
AGCTAGGTCAAATTTCGTATTTAGTTAACCAAATGTTCCCTAGAATTTGCAATTTCTTATTGTTACATTT
GTTATTCGACCAAAAAAATTGATCCAAAGCTACTGGCTCAACACATGCATGCACATATTGCACAAAATTA
TGAAGTAAGATGATAAATGTGTGCTTACTTGTAAATCCAAGAGAAAACGGTTATAGCGGCAATGCCAAAC
CCTCCAGAGGAAAGAAAACCGGTGATGAGGAGTGCAACTGTGATGAGAGCCGGGACAAGGATTGGGCTGA
AGATAACGAGCAGAGGTGTTGCAACAGTCAAAGCTATGACAGTTCCAACAAGGGTAAGGCTGGAGAGAAC
AAGGAGGGAACCACCAGCTGTGACAGCAGTTGCAGCTTTAGCAATCTGCCTAGACTTGGAGTAGTCAGAT
CCTCGTCCGGACATCTGGTACTGGTCACGATCTCGGCCCATCATCGGGTACTGATCTCTGCCGATGATAT
CGTGATGGGTTCCTCTAGCTGTATCCGCCATTTTTTTGTTCTTGTTTACTAGAGAGAATGAGATTTTGAA
TGAGAGATTGATCAAAAAGATGTGTATATATTTTGGAAGAGGTAGGAGTGTTTGTTAGATATATTAAGAA
AGGAGACGAGAAGTCACGTGTCAATGGAGACATCATGCAATTGTAGGCCACGTGTTAATGGCGTCACCAT
GCAGCCGCTGCATGTGTTAACGAGAGGAGTCTATTCAAAGACACGTTTGTTTTTTGCCTAGCTCAGAATG
TGGCGTTGGCATCGAACCGAAACATAAAACGCAAAACGAACCTTTGGGCTCGTCAGTATGGGTTTGGGCC
TTCAATAGATTCCTTCTATACGGCCCACATATCCACTATTGGCAACAAAATTAGAAAAATTTAGGATTTA
GTTTTAAAATTTGTTCCGCGACATTATAAAGCTTCGACGAGTCAGTAATAAACGGCGTCAAAGTGGTTGC
AGCCGGCACACACGAGTCGTGTTTATCAACTCAAAGCACAAATACTTTTCCTCAACCTAAAAATAAGGCA
ATTAGCCAAAAACAACTTTGCGTGTAAACAACGCTCAATACACGTGTCATTTTATTATTAGCTATTGCTT
CACCGCCTTAGCTTTCTCGTGACCTAGTCGTCCTCGTCTTTTCTTCTTCTTCTTCTATAAAACAATACCC
AAAGACCTCTTCTTCTTCACAATTCAGATTTCAATTTCTCAAAATCTTAAAAACTTTCTCTCAATTCTCT
CTACCGTGATCAAGGTAAATTTCTGTGTTCCTTATTCTCTCAAAATCTTCGATTTTGTTTTCGTTCGATC
CCAATTTCGTATATGTTCTTTGGTTTAGATTCTGTTAATCTTAGATCGAAGTCGATTTTCTGGGTTTGAT
CGTTAGATATCATCTTAATTCTCGATTAGGGTTTCATAGATATCATCCGATTTGTTCAAATAATTTGAGT
TTTGTCGAATAATTACTCTTCGATTTGTGATTTCTATCTAGATCTGGTGTTAGTTTCTAGTTTGTGCGAT
CGAATTTGTCGATTAATCTGAGTTTTTCTGATTAACAGACTAGAGTTAACCGGGCTCAGGCCTGGCGCGC
CACTAGTGGATCCGATGGTGTCTTCGATTCAATACGCAAACCGCCTCTCCCCGCGCGTTGGCCGATTCAT
TAATGCAGCTGGCACGACAGGTTTCCCGACTGGAAAGCGGGCAGTGAGCGCAACGCAATTAATGTGAGTT
AGCTCACTCATTAGGCACCCCAGGCTTTACACTTTATGCTTCCGGCTCGTATGTTGTGTGGAATTGTGAG
CGGATAACAATTTCACACATACTAGAGAAAGAGGAGAAATACTAGATGGCTTCCTCCGAGGACGTTATCA
AAGAGTTCATGCGTTTCAAAGTTCGTATGGAAGGTTCCGTTAACGGTCACGAGTTCGAAATCGAAGGTGA
AGGTGAAGGTCGTCCGTACGAAGGTACCCAGACCGCTAAACTGAAAGTTACCAAAGGTGGTCCGCTGCCG
TTCGCTTGGGACATCCTGTCCCCGCAGTTCCAGTACGGTTCCAAGGCTTACGTTAAACACCCGGCTGACA
TCCCGGACTACCTGAAACTGTCCTTCCCGGAAGGTTTCAAATGGGAACGTGTTATGAACTTCGAGGACGG
TGGTGTTGTTACCGTTACCCAGGACTCCTCCCTGCAAGACGGTGAGTTCATCTACAAAGTTAAACTGCGT
GGTACCAACTTCCCGTCCGACGGTCCGGTTATGCAGAAAAAAACGATGGGTTGGGAAGCATCCACCGAAC
GTATGTACCCGGAGGACGGTGCTCTGAAAGGTGAAATCAAAATGCGTCTGAAACTGAAAGACGGTGGTCA
CTACGACGCTGAAGTTAAAACCACCTACATGGCTAAAAAACCGGTTCAGCTGCCGGGTGCTTACAAAACC
GACATCAAACTGGACATCACCTCCCACAACGAGGACTACACCATCGTTGAACAGTACGAACGTGCTGAAG
GTCGTCACTCCACCGGTGCTTAATAACGCTGATAGTGCTAGTGTAGATCGCTACTAGAGCCAGGCATCAA
ATAAAACGAAAGGCTCAGTCGAAAGACTGGGCCTTTCGTTTTATCTGTTGTTTGTCGGTGAACGCTCTCT
ACTAGAGTCACACTGGCTCACCTTCGGGTGGGCCTTTCTGCGTTTATAGAAGACACTGGACCCGGGAGTG
AGAACCTCTACTTCCAAGGCTCCATGGGCGGAGGATCTTCTGAACAAAAGTTGATTTCAGAAGAAGATCT
GTAGGAGCTCATATGAAGATGAAGATGAAATATTTGGTGTGTCAAATAAATAGCTTGTGTGCTTAAGTTT
GTGTTTTTTTCTTGGCTTGTTGTGTTATGAATTTGTGGCTTTTTCTAATATTAAATGAATGTAAGATCTC
ATTATAATGAATAAACAAATGTTTCTATAATCCATTGTGAATGTTTTGTTGGATCTCTTCTGCAGCATAT
AACTACTGTATGTGCTATGGTATGGACTATGGAATATGATTAAAGATAAGGAATTCAGATCGGCTGAGTG
GCTCCTTCAACGTTGCGGTTCTGTCAGTTCCAAACGTAAAACGGCTTGTCCCGCGTCATCGGCGGGGGTC
ATAACGTGACTCCCTTAATTCTCCGCTCATGATCAGATTGTCGTTTCCCGCCTTCAGTTTAAACTATCAG
TGTTTGACAGGATATATTGGCGGGTAAACTAAGTCGCTGTATGTGTTTGTTTGAGATCTCATGTGAGCAA
AAGGCCAGCAAAAGGCCAGGAACCGTAAAAAGGCCGCGTTGCTGGCGTTTTTCCATAGGCTCCGCCCCCC
TGACGAGCATCACAAAAATCGACGCTCAAGTCAGAGGTGGCGAAACCCGACAGGACTATAAAGATACCAG
GCGTTTCCCCCTGGAAGCTCCCTCGTGCGCTCTCCTGTTCCGACCCTGCCGCTTACCGGATACCTGTCCG
CCTTTCTCCCTTCGGGAAGCGTGGCGCTTTCTCATAGCTCACGCTGTAGGTATCTCAGTTCGGTGTAGGT
CGTTCGCTCCAAGCTGGGCTGTGTGCACGAACCCCCCGTTCAGCCCGACCGCTGCGCCTTATCCGGTAAC
TATCGTCTTGAGTCCAACCCGGTAAGACACGACTTATCGCCACTGGCAGCAGCCACTGGTAACAGGATTA
GCAGAGCGAGGTATGTAGGCGGTGCTACAGAGTTCTTGAAGTGGTGGCCTAACTACGGCTACACTAGAAG
AACAGTATTTGGTATCTGCGCTCTGCTGAAGCCAGTTACCTTCGGAAGAAGAGTTGGTAGCTCTTGATCC
GGCAAACAAACCACCGCTGGTAGCGGTGGTTTTTTTGTTTGCAAGCAGCAGATTACGCGCAGAAAAAAAG
GATCTCAAGAAGATCCTTTGATCTTTTCTACGGGGTCTGACGCTCAGTGGAACGAAAACTCACGTTAAGG
GATTTTGGTCATGAGATTATCAAAAAGGATCTTCACCTAGATCCTTTTAAATTAAAAATGAAGTTTTAAA
TCAATCTAAAGTATATATGTGTAACATTGGTCTAGTGATTAGAAAAACTCATCGAGCATCAAATGAAACT
GCAATTTATTCATATCAGGATTATCAATACCATATTTTTGAAAAAGCCGTTTCTGTAATGAAGGAGAAAA
CTCACCGAGGCAGTTCCATAGGATGGCAAGATCCTGGTATCGGTCTGCGATTCCGACTCGTCCAACATCA
ATACAACCTATTAATTTCCCCTCGTCAAAAATAAGGTTATCAAGTGAGAAATCACCATGAGTGACGACTG
AATCCGGTGAGAATGGCAAAAGTTTATGCATTTCTTTCCAGACTTGTTCAACAGGCCAGCCATTACGCTC
GTCATCAAAATCACTCGCATCAACCAAACCGTTATTCATTCGTGATTGCGCCTGAGCGAGACGAAATACG
CGATCGCTGTTAAAAGGACAATTACAAACAGGAATCGAATGCAACCGGCGCAGGAACACTGCCAGCGCAT
CAACAATATTTTCACCTGAATCAGGATATTCTTCTAATACCTGGAATGCTGTTTTCCCTGGGATCGCAGT
GGTGAGTAACCATGCATCATCAGGAGTACGGATAAAATGCTTGATGGTCGGAAGAGGCATAAATTCCGTC
AGCCAGTTTAGTCTGACCATCTCATCTGTAACATCATTGGCAACGCTACCTTTGCCATGTTTCAGAAACA
ACTCTGGCGCATCGGGCTTCCCATACAATCGGTAGATTGTCGCACCTGATTGCCCGACATTATCGCGAGC
CCATTTATACCCATATAAATCAGCATCCATGTTGGAATTTAATCGCGGCCTTGAGCAAGACGTTTCCCGT
TGAATATGGCTCATAACACCCCTTGTATTACTGTTTATGTAAGCAGACAGTTTTATTGTTCATGATGATA
TATTTTTATCTTGTGCAATGTAACATCAGAGATTTTGAGACACAACGTGGCTTTGTTGAATAAATCGAAC
TTTTGCTGAGTTGAAGGATCAGATCACGCATCTTCCCGACAACGCAGACCGTTCCGTGGCAAAGCAAAAG
TTCAAAATCACCAACTGGTCCACCTACAACAA
